>Addgene plasmid #39456 | pPac-PL-mCD8-Gal4 | addgene partial sequence | sequence record 52700 | AC5 5'-ACACAAAGCCGCTCCATCAG-3'
GATATCACTAGACAAAATGGCCAGCCCCCTGACCCGCTTCCTGAGCCTGAACCTGCTGCTGCTGGGCGAG
AGCATCATCCTGGGCAGCGGCGAGGCCAAGCCCCAGGCCCCCGAGCTGCGCATCTTCCCCAAGAAGATGG
ATGCCGAGCTGGGCCAGAAGGTGGATCTGGTGTGCGAGGTGCTGGGCAGCGTGAGCCAGGGCTGCAGCTG
GCTGTTCCAGAACAGCAGCAGCAAGCTGCCCCAGCCCACCTTCGTGGTGTACATGGCCAGCAGCCACAAC
AAGATCACCTGGGATGAGAAGCTGAACAGCAGCAAGCTGTTCAGCGCCATGCGCGATACCAACAACAAGT
ACGTGCTGACCCTGAACAAGTTCAGCAAGGAGAACGAGGGCTACTACTTCTGCAGCGTGATCAGCAACAG
CGTGATGTACTTCAGCAGCGTGGTGCCCGTGCTGCAGAAGGTGAACAGCACCACCACCAAGCCCGTGCTG
CGCACCCCCAGCCCCGTGCACCCCACCGGCACCAGCCAGCCCCAGCGCCCCGAGGATTGCCGCCCCCGCG
GCAGCGTGAAGGGCACCGGCCTGGATTTCGCCTGCGATATCTACATCTGGGCACCCCTGGCCGGCATCTG
CGTGGCCCTGCTGCTGAGCCTGATCATCACCCTGATCTGCTACCACAGCCGCGGCAGCGGTACCATGAAG
CTACTGTCTTCTATCGAACAAGCATGCGATATTTGCCGACTTAAAAAGCTCAAGTGCT
