>Addgene plasmid #39456 | pPac-PL-mCD8-Gal4 | addgene partial sequence | sequence record 52702 | Gal4_N_term
GATAACTCCACAATTCCGTTGGATTTTATGCCCAGGGATGCTCTTCATGGATTTGATTGGTCTGAAGAGG
ATGACATGTCGGATGGCTTGCCCTTCCTGAAAACGGACCCCAACAATAATGGGTTCTTTGGCGACGGTTC
TCTCTTATGTATTCTTCGATCTATTGGCTTTAAACCGGAAAATTACACGAACTCTAACGTTAACAGGCTC
CCGACCATGATTACGGATAGATACACGTTGGCTTCTAGATCCACAACATCCCGTTTACTTCAAAGTTATC
TCAATAATTTTCACCCCTACTGCCCTATCGTGCACTCACCGACGCTAATGATGTTGTATAATAACCAGAT
TGAAATCGCGTCGAAGGATCAATGGCAAATCCTTTTTAACTGCATATTAGCCATTGGAGCCTGGTGTATA
GAGGGGGAATCTACTGATATAGATGTTTTTTACTATCAAAATGCTAAATCTCATTTGACGAGCAAGGTCT
TCGAGTCAGGTTCCATAATTTTGGTGACAGCCCTACATCTTCTGTCGCGATATACACAGTGGAGGCAGAA
AACAAATACTAGCTATAATTTTCACAGCTTTTCCATAAGAATGGCCATATCATTGGGCTTGAATAGGGAC
CTCCCCTCGTCCTTCAGTGATAGCAGCATTCTGGAACAAAGACGCCGAATTTGGTGGTCTGTCTACTCTT
GGGAGATCCAATTGTCCCTGCTTTATGGTCGATCCATCCAGCTTTCTCAGA
