[The description below was written by a language model from this plasmid's Addgene catalogue record.]
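Description:
pPac-PL-mCD8-Gal4 is an expression plasmid for Drosophila S2 cultured cells, built on the pPac-PL backbone (about 6.4 kb) and totalling roughly 9.7 kb with its insert. It is propagated in E. coli as a high-copy plasmid under ampicillin selection. The record gives no feature table, so the bacterial origin, polyadenylation signal and any other backbone elements are not itemised, and no marker for selection in insect cells is listed.

The payload is a roughly 3.3 kb insert named mCD8-Gal4, placed under an actin promoter, which typically gives strong constitutive expression in S2 cells. By its name, the insert joins mCD8, a mouse CD8 membrane protein sequence commonly used in flies as a membrane-targeting moiety, to the yeast transcriptional activator Gal4, which drives genes placed downstream of UAS sites. The record does not describe how the two parts are joined: no linker, 2A peptide or tag is listed. The insert was placed by restriction cloning, with the 5′ site destroyed in the process and NotI at the 3′ end.

The construct comes from work developing T2A-Gal4 in-frame fusions as a way to direct transgene expression in Drosophila. In that context, a plasmid carrying mCD8 and Gal4 without a named T2A element would plausibly serve as a comparison construct in S2 cell transfection assays, for example to ask how much Gal4 activity on a UAS reporter is obtained from a direct fusion compared with a cleavable version. The record itself does not state this role, so it should be treated as an inference.
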