Addgene plasmid #39456: pPac-PL-mCD8-Gal4
Depositing lab: Benjamin White. Depositing organization: National Institute of Mental Health (NIMH). Publication: A novel approach for directing transgene expression in Drosophila: T2A-Gal4 in-frame fusion. Diao F, White BH. Genetics. 2012 Mar;190(3):1139-44. Epub 2011 Dec 29. 10.1534/genetics.111.136291 PubMed 22209908.
Backbone
  Vector backbone: pPac-PL
  Backbone size w/o insert (bp): 6392
  Total vector size (bp): 9720
  Vector type: S2
Growth in bacteria
  Bacterial resistance: Ampicillin, 100 μg/mL
  Growth temperature: 37°C
  Growth strain: DH5alpha
  Copy number: High Copy
Gene/Insert
  Gene/Insert name: mCD8-Gal4
  Insert size (bp): 3328
  Promoter: actin
  Cloning method: Restriction Enzyme; 5′ cloning site none (destroyed during cloning); 3′ cloning site NotI (unknown if destroyed)
  Sequencing primers: 5′ AGTCGTCTAATCCAGAGACC; 3′ GATCTTGATCTTCATGGTCG
Terms and licenses: Academic/Nonprofit Terms; Industry Terms: Not Available to Industry
How to cite: pPac-PL-mCD8-Gal4 was a gift from Benjamin White (Addgene plasmid # 39456 ; http://n2t.net/addgene:39456 ; RRID:Addgene_39456)
